>Addgene plasmid #180056 | pDON223 Spike D138Y | addgene full sequence | sequence record 352129 | Addgene NGS Result
TACCTACAGCGTGAGCTATGAGAAAGCGCCACGCTTCCCGAAGGGAGAAAGGCGGACAGGTATCCGGTAA
GCGGCAGGGTCGGAACAGGAGAGCGCACGAGGGAGCTTCCAGGGGGAAACGCCTGGTATCTTTATAGTCC
TGTCGGGTTTCGCCACCTCTGACTTGAGCGTCGATTTTTGTGATGCTCGTCAGGGGGGCGGAGCCTATGG
AAAAACGCCAGCAACGCGGCCTTTTTACGGTTCCTGGCCTTTTGCTGGCCTTTTGCTCACATGTTCTTTC
CTGCGTTATCCCCTGATTCTGTGGATAACCGTATTACCGCCTTTGAGTGAGCTGATACCGCTCGCCGCAG
CCGAACGACCGAGCGCAGCGAGTCAGTGAGCGAGGAAGCGGAAGAGCGCCCAATACGCAAACCGCCTCTC
CCCGCGCGTTGGCCGATTCATTAATGCAGCTGGCACGACAGGTTTCCCGACTGGAAAGCGGGCAGTGAGC
GCAACGCAATTAATACGCGTACCGCTAGCCAGGAAGAGTTTGTAGAAACGCAAAAAGGCCATCCGTCAGG
ATGGCCTTCTGCTTAGTTTGATGCCTGGCAGTTTATGGCGGGCGTCCTGCCCGCCACCCTCCGGGCCGTT
GCTTCACAACGTTCAAATCCGCTCCCGGCGGATTTGTCCTACTCAGGAGAGCGTTCACCGACAAACAACA
GATAAAACGAAAGGCCCAGTCTTCCGACTGAGCCTTTCGTTTTATTTGATGCCTGGCAGTTCCCTACTCT
CGCGTTAACGCTAGCATGGATGTTTTCCCAGTCACGACGTTGTAAAACGACGGCCAGTCTTAAGCTCGGG
CCCCAAATAATGATTTTATTTTGACTGATAGTGACCTGTTCGTTGCAACAAATTGATGAGCAATGCTTTT
TTATAATGCCAACTTTGTACAAAAAAGTTGGCATGTTCGTGTTCCTGGTGCTGCTGCCACTGGTGAGCTC
CCAGTGCGTGAACCTGACCACCAGAACCCAGCTGCCACCTGCCTACACCAACTCCTTCACCAGGGGCGTG
TACTACCCAGACAAGGTGTTCAGATCCAGCGTGCTGCACTCTACCCAGGACCTGTTCCTGCCATTCTTCT
CTAACGTGACCTGGTTCCACGCCATCCACGTGTCTGGAACCAACGGCACCAAGAGATTCGACAACCCAGT
GCTGCCATTCAACGACGGCGTGTACTTCGCTTCTACCGAGAAGTCTAACATCATCAGGGGTTGGATCTTC
GGAACCACCCTGGACTCTAAGACCCAGTCTCTGCTGATCGTGAACAACGCTACCAACGTGGTGATCAAGG
TGTGCGAGTTCCAGTTCTGCAACTACCCATTCCTGGGAGTGTACTACCACAAGAACAACAAGTCTTGGAT
GGAAAGCGAGTTCAGGGTGTACAGCTCTGCTAACAACTGCACCTTCGAGTACGTGTCTCAGCCTTTCCTG
ATGGACCTGGAAGGAAAGCAGGGAAACTTCAAGAACCTGAGAGAGTTCGTGTTCAAGAACATCGACGGTT
ACTTCAAGATATACAGCAAGCACACCCCAATCAACCTGGTGAGGGACCTGCCACAGGGTTTCTCTGCTCT
GGAGCCCCTGGTGGACCTGCCAATCGGCATCAACATCACCAGGTTCCAGACCCTGCTGGCTCTGCACAGG
TCTTACCTGACCCCAGGCGACAGCAGCTCTGGATGGACCGCCGGCGCCGCTGCTTACTACGTGGGATACC
TGCAGCCAAGGACCTTCCTGCTGAAGTACAACGAAAACGGCACCATCACCGACGCCGTGGACTGCGCTCT
GGACCCACTGTCTGAGACCAAGTGCACCCTGAAGTCTTTCACCGTGGAAAAGGGAATCTACCAGACCAGC
AACTTCCGCGTGCAGCCCACCGAGTCTATCGTGAGATTCCCAAACATCACCAACCTGTGCCCATTCGGAG
AAGTGTTCAACGCTACCAGGTTCGCCAGCGTGTACGCTTGGAACAGGAAGAGAATCAGCAACTGCGTGGC
CGACTACTCTGTGCTGTACAACTCTGCCTCCTTCTCCACCTTCAAGTGCTACGGCGTGTCCCCAACCAAG
CTGAACGACCTGTGCTTCACCAACGTGTACGCTGACTCCTTCGTGATCAGAGGAGACGAAGTGAGACAGA
TCGCTCCCGGTCAGACCGGAAAGATCGCCGACTACAACTACAAGCTGCCAGACGACTTCACCGGTTGCGT
GATCGCTTGGAACTCTAACAACCTGGACTCTAAGGTGGGAGGCAACTACAACTACCTGTACAGGCTGTTC
CGCAAGAGCAACCTGAAGCCTTTCGAAAGGGACATCAGCACCGAAATCTACCAGGCTGGATCTACCCCAT
GCAACGGAGTGGAAGGATTCAACTGCTACTTCCCTCTGCAGTCTTACGGATTCCAGCCAACCAACGGAGT
GGGATACCAGCCATACAGAGTGGTGGTGCTGTCTTTCGAGCTGCTGCACGCTCCTGCTACCGTGTGCGGA
CCAAAGAAGTCTACCAACCTGGTGAAGAACAAGTGCGTGAACTTCAACTTCAACGGACTGACCGGAACCG
GAGTGCTGACCGAATCCAACAAGAAGTTCCTGCCTTTCCAGCAGTTCGGTAGAGACATCGCCGACACCAC
CGACGCTGTGAGAGACCCACAGACCCTGGAAATCCTGGACATCACCCCCTGCTCTTTCGGAGGAGTGAGC
GTGATCACCCCAGGAACCAACACCTCCAACCAGGTGGCCGTGCTGTACCAGGACGTGAACTGCACCGAAG
TGCCAGTGGCCATCCACGCTGACCAGCTGACCCCAACCTGGAGAGTGTACAGCACCGGATCTAACGTGTT
CCAGACCCGTGCCGGCTGCCTGATCGGAGCCGAGCACGTGAACAACTCCTACGAATGCGACATCCCAATC
GGAGCTGGCATCTGCGCTTCTTACCAGACCCAGACCAACAGCCCAAGAAGGGCCAGATCCGTGGCCTCTC
AGAGCATCATCGCCTACACCATGAGCCTGGGCGCTGAAAACAGCGTGGCTTACAGCAACAACTCTATCGC
CATCCCAACCAACTTCACCATCTCTGTGACCACCGAAATCCTGCCAGTGAGCATGACCAAGACCAGCGTG
GACTGCACCATGTACATCTGCGGAGACTCTACCGAATGCTCTAACCTGCTGCTGCAGTACGGCAGCTTCT
GCACCCAGCTGAACCGCGCTCTGACCGGAATCGCTGTGGAGCAGGACAAGAACACCCAGGAAGTGTTCGC
TCAGGTGAAGCAGATATACAAGACCCCACCTATCAAGGACTTCGGAGGATTCAACTTCTCTCAGATCCTG
CCCGACCCATCTAAGCCCTCTAAGAGGTCTTTCATCGAAGACCTGCTGTTCAACAAGGTGACCCTGGCCG
ACGCCGGTTTCATCAAGCAGTACGGTGACTGCCTGGGAGACATCGCCGCTAGAGACCTGATCTGCGCCCA
GAAGTTCAACGGTCTGACCGTGCTGCCACCACTGCTGACCGACGAGATGATCGCCCAGTACACCTCTGCC
CTGCTGGCTGGAACCATCACCTCTGGTTGGACCTTCGGAGCTGGCGCCGCCCTGCAGATCCCATTCGCTA
TGCAGATGGCCTACCGTTTCAACGGTATCGGAGTGACCCAGAACGTGCTGTACGAAAACCAGAAGCTGAT
CGCTAACCAGTTCAACTCTGCTATCGGAAAGATCCAGGACTCCCTGTCCTCTACCGCTTCTGCCCTGGGA
AAGCTGCAGGACGTGGTGAACCAGAACGCCCAGGCCCTGAACACCCTGGTGAAGCAGCTGTCTTCTAACT
TCGGAGCCATCTCCTCTGTGCTGAACGACATCCTGTCTAGGCTGGACAAGGTGGAAGCCGAGGTGCAGAT
CGACAGACTGATCACCGGAAGACTGCAGTCTCTGCAGACCTACGTGACCCAGCAGCTGATCAGGGCCGCT
GAAATCAGAGCTTCTGCCAACCTGGCTGCCACCAAGATGTCCGAATGCGTGCTGGGCCAGTCTAAGAGGG
TGGACTTCTGCGGAAAGGGATACCACCTGATGTCCTTCCCACAGTCTGCTCCACACGGAGTGGTGTTCCT
GCACGTGACCTACGTGCCCGCCCAGGAAAAGAACTTCACCACCGCCCCAGCTATCTGCCACGACGGAAAG
GCTCACTTCCCCAGGGAGGGAGTGTTCGTGTCTAACGGAACCCACTGGTTCGTGACCCAGAGGAACTTCT
ACGAGCCACAGATCATCACCACCGACAACACCTTCGTGTCTGGAAACTGCGACGTGGTGATCGGAATCGT
GAACAACACCGTGTACGACCCACTGCAGCCAGAACTGGACTCTTTCAAGGAGGAACTGGACAAGTACTTC
AAGAACCACACCTCTCCAGACGTGGACCTGGGAGACATCTCCGGAATCAACGCCTCTGTGGTGAACATCC
AGAAGGAAATCGACAGACTGAACGAGGTGGCCAAGAACCTGAACGAATCTCTGATCGACCTGCAGGAACT
GGGAAAGTACGAGCAGTACATCAAGTGGCCCTGGTACATCTGGCTGGGTTTCATCGCTGGTCTGATCGCT
ATCGTGATGGTGACCATCATGCTGTGCTGCATGACCTCTTGCTGCTCTTGCCTGAAGGGATGCTGCTCTT
GCGGATCTTGCTGCAAGTTCGACGAGGACGACTCCGAGCCTGTGCTGAAGGGTGTGAAGCTGCACTACAC
CTACCCAACTTTCTTGTACAAAGTTGGCATTATAAGAAAGCATTGCTTATCAATTTGTTGCAACGAACAG
GTCACTATCAGTCAAAATAAAATCATTATTTGCCATCCAGCTGATATCCCCTATAGTGAGTCGTATTACA
TGGTCATAGCTGTTTCCTGGCAGCTCTGGCCCGTGTCTCAAAATCTCTGATGTTACATTGCACAAGATAA
AAATATATCATCATGCCTCCTCTAGACCAGCCAGGACAGAAATGCCTCGACTTCGCTGCTACCCAAGGTT
GCCGGGTGACGCACACCGTGGAAACGGATGAAGGCACGAACCCAGTGGACATAAGCCTGTTCGGTTCGTA
AGCTGTAATGCAAGTAGCGTATGCGCTCACGCAACTGGTCCAGAACCTTGACCGAACGCAGCGGTGGTAA
CGGCGCAGTGGCGGTTTTCATGGCTTGTTATGACTGTTTTTTTGGGGTACAGTCTATGCCTCGGGCATCC
AAGCAGCAAGCGCGTTACGCCGTGGGTCGATGTTTGATGTTATGGAGCAGCAACGATGTTACGCAGCAGG
GCAGTCGCCCTAAAACAAAGTTAAACATTATGAGGGAAGCGGTGATCGCCGAAGTATCGACTCAACTATC
AGAGGTAGTTGGCGTCATCGAGCGCCATCTCGAACCGACGTTGCTGGCCGTACATTTGTACGGCTCCGCA
GTGGATGGCGGCCTGAAGCCACACAGTGATATTGATTTGCTGGTTACGGTGACCGTAAGGCTTGATGAAA
CAACGCGGCGAGCTTTGATCAACGACCTTTTGGAAACTTCGGCTTCCCCTGGAGAGAGCGAGATTCTCCG
CGCTGTAGAAGTCACCATTGTTGTGCACGACGACATCATTCCGTGGCGTTATCCAGCTAAGCGCGAACTG
CAATTTGGAGAATGGCAGCGCAATGACATTCTTGCAGGTATCTTCGAGCCAGCCACGATCGACATTGATC
TGGCTATCTTGCTGACAAAAGCAAGAGAACATAGCGTTGCCTTGGTAGGTCCAGCGGCGGAGGAACTCTT
TGATCCGGTTCCTGAACAGGATCTATTTGAGGCGCTAAATGAAACCTTAACGCTATGGAACTCGCCGCCC
GACTGGGCTGGCGATGAGCGAAATGTAGTGCTTACGTTGTCCCGCATTTGGTACAGCGCAGTAACCGGCA
AAATCGCGCCGAAGGATGTCGCTGCCGACTGGGCAATGGAGCGCCTGCCGGCCCAGTATCAGCCCGTCAT
ACTTGAAGCTAGACAGGCTTATCTTGGACAAGAAGAAGATCGCTTGGCCTCGCGCGCAGATCAGTTGGAA
GAATTTGTCCACTACGTGAAAGGCGAGATCACCAAGGTAGTCGGCAAATAACCCTCGAGCCACCCATGAC
CAAAATCCCTTAACGTGAGTTACGCGTCGTTCCACTGAGCGTCAGACCCCGTAGAAAAGATCAAAGGATC
TTCTTGAGATCCTTTTTTTCTGCGCGTAATCTGCTGCTTGCAAACAAAAAAACCACCGCTACCAGCGGTG
GTTTGTTTGCCGGATCAAGAGCTACCAACTCTTTTTCCGAAGGTAACTGGCTTCAGCAGAGCGCAGATAC
CAAATACTGTTCTTCTAGTGTAGCCGTAGTTAGGCCACCACTTCAAGAACTCTGTAGCACCGCCTACATA
CCTCGCTCTGCTAATCCTGTTACCAGTGGCTGCTGCCAGTGGCGATAAGTCGTGTCTTACCGGGTTGGAC
TCAAGACGATAGTTACCGGATAAGGCGCAGCGGTCGGGCTGAACGGGGGGTTCGTGCACACAGCCCAGCT
TGGAGCGAACGACCTACACCGAACTGAGA
Features (pLannotate 1.2.2; 12 found; start..end, strand, type, name):
    396..488     +  CDS            lacI (fragment): lac repressor; lacI; The lac repressor binds to the lac operator to inhibit transcription in E. coli. This inhibition can be relieved by adding lactose or isopropyl-β-D-thiogalactopyranoside (IPTG).
    543..570     -  terminator     rrnB T2 terminator: transcription terminator T2 from the E. coli rrnB gene
    702..745     +  terminator     rrnB T1 terminator: Escherichia coli rrnB; transcription terminator T1 from the E. coli rrnB gene
    792..828     -  CDS            lacZα (fragment): LacZα fragment of β-galactosidase; lacZ fragment
    845..940     +  protein_bind   attL3: mutant version of attL; recombination site for the Gateway® LR reaction LR Clonase™
    943..4761    +  CDS            S: SPIKE_SARS2 - Experimental evidence at protein level: Swiss-Prot protein existence level 1. [Spike glycoprotein]: May down-regulate host tetherin (BST2) by lysosomal degradation, thereby counteracting its antiviral activity. From Severe acute respiratory syndrome coronavirus 2 (2019-nCoV) (SARS-CoV-2).
   4763..4862    -  protein_bind   attL2: mutant version of attL; recombination site for the Gateway® LR reaction LR Clonase™
   4880..4898    -  promoter       T7 promoter: promoter for bacteriophage T7 RNA polymerase
   5088..5111    +  promoter       Pc promoter (fragment): intI1 (promoter lies within the coding sequence); class 1 integron promoter
   5287..5343    +  CDS            GmR (fragment): gentamycin acetyltransferase; aacC1; confers resistance to gentamycin
   5350..6141    +  CDS            SmR: aminoglycoside adenylyltransferase (Murphy, 1985); aadA; confers resistance to spectinomycin and streptomycin
   6234..213     +  rep_origin     ori (across the origin): high-copy-number ColE1/pMB1/pBR322/pUC origin of replication
