[The description below was written by a language model from this plasmid's Addgene catalogue record and pLannotate feature annotations shown in this document.]
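Description:
pDON223 Spike D138Y is a Gateway entry clone carrying the SARS-CoV-2 spike glycoprotein (S) coding sequence with the D138Y substitution. The backbone is a pDONR223-type donor vector, 6,609 nt in the sequenced record. It replicates in E. coli from a high-copy ColE1/pUC-type origin and is selected with spectinomycin through the aadA (SmR) aminoglycoside adenylyltransferase gene. A fragment of a class 1 integron Pc promoter and a short remnant of a gentamicin resistance gene lie upstream of this marker. The rrnB T1 and T2 terminators sit upstream of the cloning site, where they insulate the insert from read-through transcription in bacteria. Small lacI and lacZα fragments are backbone remnants.

The spike open reading frame, about 3.8 kb, is flanked by two attL recombination sites, annotated as attL3 and attL2. These sites allow the insert to be moved by an LR Clonase reaction into attR-containing destination vectors. A T7 promoter lies just outside the downstream attL site and points back toward the insert. The catalogue lists the vector type as mammalian expression and records a C-terminal MAC-tag. However, the feature table shows no mammalian promoter, polyadenylation signal or tag sequence, and the annotated ORF ends immediately before the attL site. The tag and the expression elements would therefore presumably come from a destination vector after recombination, rather than being present in this plasmid. The stated purpose is simply to provide a SARS-CoV-2 protein mutant. The associated study concerns virus–host proteome interactions, which suggests the clone is a source for building tagged spike-variant expression constructs for interaction analysis.
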