Addgene plasmid #180056: pDON223 Spike D138Y
Purpose: Sars-CoV-2 protein mutation
Depositing lab: Markku Varjosalo. Depositing organization: University of Helsinki, Institute of Biotechnology. Publication: SARS-CoV-2-host proteome interactions for antiviral drug discovery. Liu X, Huuskonen S, Laitinen T, Redchuk T, Bogacheva M, Salokas K, Pohner I, Ohman T, Tonduru AK, Hassinen A, Gawriyski L, Keskitalo S, Vartiainen MK, Pietiainen V, Poso A, Varjosalo M. Mol Syst Biol. 2021 Nov;17(11):e10396. doi: 10.15252/msb.202110396. PubMed 34709727.
Backbone
  Vector backbone: pDON223
  Vector type: Mammalian Expression
Growth in bacteria
  Bacterial resistance: Spectinomycin, 50 μg/mL
  Growth temperature: 37°C
  Growth strain: DH5alpha
  Copy number: High Copy
Gene/Insert
  Gene/Insert name: SARS-CoV-2 Spike D138Y
  Species: SARS-CoV-2
  Mutation: Spike D138Y
  Entrez Gene: S (a.k.a. GU280_gp02, spike glycoprotein)
  Tag / fusion protein: MAC-tag (C terminal on insert)
  Cloning method: Gateway Cloning
Terms and licenses: Academic/Nonprofit Terms; Industry Terms
How to cite: pDON223 Spike D138Y was a gift from Markku Varjosalo (Addgene plasmid # 180056 ; http://n2t.net/addgene:180056 ; RRID:Addgene_180056)
